>Addgene plasmid #162786 | pTF-ACE2s | addgene full sequence | sequence record 333795 | Addgene NGS Result
TTTTTTTAAGGTGTTGTGAAAACCTCGAGGCCGCCACCATGTCAAGCTCTTCCTGGCTCCTTCTCAGCCT
TGTTGCTGTAACTGCTGCTCAGTCCACCATTGAGGAACAGGCCAAGACATTTTTGGACAAGTTTAACCAC
GAAGCCGAAGACCTGTTCTATCAAAGTTCACTTGCTTCTTGGAATTATAACACCAATATTACTGAAGAGA
ATGTCCAAAACATGAATAATGCTGGGGACAAATGGTCTGCCTTTTTAAAGGAACAGTCCACACTTGCCCA
AATGTATCCACTACAAGAAATTCAGAATCTCACAGTCAAGCTTCAGCTGCAGGCTCTTCAGCAAAATGGG
TCTTCAGTGCTCTCAGAAGACAAGAGCAAACGGTTGAACACAATTCTAAATACAATGAGCACCATCTACA
GTACTGGAAAAGTTTGTAACCCAGATAATCCACAAGAATGCTTATTACTTGAACCAGGTTTGAATGAAAT
AATGGCAAACAGTTTAGACTACAATGAGAGGCTCTGGGCTTGGGAAAGCTGGAGATCTGAGGTCGGCAAG
CAGCTGAGGCCATTATATGAAGAGTATGTGGTCTTGAAAAATGAGATGGCAAGAGCAAATCATTATGAGG
ACTATGGGGATTATTGGAGAGGAGACTATGAAGTAAATGGGGTAGATGGCTATGACTACAGCCGCGGCCA
GTTGATTGAAGATGTGGAACATACCTTTGAAGAGATTAAACCATTATATGAACATCTTCATGCCTATGTG
AGGGCAAAGTTGATGAATGCCTATCCTTCCTATATCAGTCCAATTGGATGCCTCCCTGCTCATTTGCTTG
GTGATATGTGGGGTAGATTTTGGACAAATCTGTACTCTTTGACAGTTCCCTTTGGACAGAAACCAAACAT
AGATGTTACTGATGCAATGGTGGACCAGGCCTGGGATGCACAGAGAATATTCAAGGAGGCCGAGAAGTTC
TTTGTATCTGTTGGTCTTCCTAATATGACTCAAGGATTCTGGGAAAATTCCATGCTAACGGACCCAGGAA
ATGTTCAGAAAGCAGTCTGCCATCCCACAGCTTGGGACCTGGGGAAGGGCGACTTCAGGATCCTTATGTG
CACAAAGGTGACAATGGACGACTTCCTGACAGCTCATCATGAGATGGGGCATATCCAGTATGATATGGCA
TATGCTGCACAACCTTTTCTGCTAAGAAATGGAGCTAATGAAGGATTCCATGAAGCTGTTGGGGAAATCA
TGTCACTTTCTGCAGCCACACCTAAGCATTTAAAATCCATTGGTCTTCTGTCACCCGATTTTCAAGAAGA
CAATGAAACAGAAATAAACTTCCTGCTCAAACAAGCACTCACGATTGTTGGGACTCTGCCATTTACTTAC
ATGTTAGAGAAGTGGAGGTGGATGGTCTTTAAAGGGGAAATTCCCAAAGACCAGTGGATGAAAAAGTGGT
GGGAGATGAAGCGAGAGATAGTTGGGGTGGTGGAACCTGTGCCCCATGATGAAACATACTGTGACCCCGC
ATCTCTGTTCCATGTTTCTAATGATTACTCATTCATTCGATATTACACAAGGACCCTTTACCAATTCCAG
TTTCAAGAAGCACTTTGTCAAGCAGCTAAACATGAAGGCCCTCTGCACAAATGTGACATCTCAAACTCTA
CAGAAGCTGGACAGAAACTGTTCAATATGCTGAGGCTTGGAAAATCAGAACCCTGGACCCTAGCATTGGA
AAATGTTGTAGGAGCAAAGAACATGAATGTAAGGCCACTGCTCAACTACTTTGAGCCCTTATTTACCTGG
CTGAAAGACCAGAACAAGAATTCTTTTGTGGGATGGAGTACCGACTGGAGTCCATATGCAGACCAAAGCA
TCAAAGTGAGGATAAGCCTAAAATCAGCTCTTGGAGATAAAGCATATGAATGGAACGACAATGAAATGTA
CCTGTTCCGATCATCTGTTGCATATGCTATGAGGCAGTACTTTTTAAAAGTAAAAAATCAGATGATTCTT
TTTGGGGAGGAGGATGTGCGAGTGGCTAATTTGAAACCAAGAATCTCCTTTAATTTCTTTGTCACTGCAC
CTAAAAATGTGTCTGATATCATTCCTAGAACTGAAGTTGAAAAGGCCATCAGGATGTCCCGGAGCCGTAT
CAATGATGCTTTCCGTCTGAATGACAACAGCCTAGAGTTTCTGGGGATACAGCCAACACTTGGACCTCCT
AACCAGCCCCCTGTTTCCGCTAGCGATTACAAGGATGACGACGATAAGGGAGGATCCCATCACCATCACC
ATCACCATCATCACCACTAACTAGCGGCCGCGCAGTTAACGCCGCCCCTCTCCCTCCCCCCCCCCTAACG
TTACTGGCCGAAGCCGCTTGGAATAAGGCCGGTGTGCGTTTGTCTATATGTTATTTTCCACCATATTGCC
GTCTTTTGGCAATGTGAGGGCCCGGAAACCTGGCCCTGTCTTCTTGACGAGCATTCCTAGGGGTCTTTCC
CCTCTCGCCAAAGGAATGCAAGGTCTGTTGAATGTCGTGAAGGAAGCAGTTCCTCTGGAAGCTTCTTGAA
GACAAACAACGTCTGTAGCGACCCTTTGCAGGCAGCGGAACCCCCCACCTGGCGACAGGTGCCTCTGCGG
CCAAAAGCCACGTGTATAAGATACACCTGCAAAGGCGGCACAACCCCAGTGCCACGTTGTGAGTTGGATA
GTTGTGGAAAGAGTCAAATGGCTCTCCTCAAGCGTATTCAACAAGGGGCTGAAGGATGCCCAGAAGGTAC
CCCATTGTATGGGATCTGATCTGGGGCCTCGGTACACATGCTTTACATGTGTTTAGTCGAGGTTAAAAAA
ACGTCTAGGCCCCCCGAACCACGGGGACGTGGTTTTCCTTTGAAAAACACGATGATAATATGGCCACAAG
ATCTGCCACCATGGTTCGACCATTGAACTGCATCGTCGCCGTGTCCCAAAATATGGGGATTGGCAAGAAC
GGAGACCTACCCTGGCCTCCGCTCAGGAACGAGTTCAAGTACTTCCAAAGAATGACCACAACCTCTTCAG
TGGAAGGTAAACAGAATCTGGTGATTATGGGTAGGAAAACCTGGTTCTCCATTCCTGAGAAGAATCGACC
TCTAAAGGACAGAATTAATATAGTTCTCAGTAGAGAACTCAAAGAACCACCACGAGGAGCTCATTTTCTT
GCCAAAAGTTTGGATGATGCCTTAAGACTTATTGAACAACCGGAATTGGCAAGTAAAGTAGACATGGTTT
GGATAGTCGGAGGCAGTTCTGTTTACCAGGAAGCCATGAATCAACCAGGCCACCTCAGACTCTTTGTGAC
AAGGATCATGCAGGAATTTGAAAGTGACACGTTTTTCCCAGAAATTGATTTGGGGAAATATAAACTTCTC
CCAGAATACCCAGGCGTCCTCTCTGAGGTCCAGGAGGAAAAAGGCATCAAGTATAAGTTTGAAGTCTACG
AGAAGAAAGACTAATCTAGCATATTACCCCTAACACCTGCCACCCCAGTCTTAATCAGTGGTGGAAGAAC
GGTCTCAGAACTGTTTGTCTCAATTGGCCATTTAAGTTTAATAGTGAAAGACTGGTTAATGATAACAATG
CATCGGAAAACCTTCAGGAGGAAAGGAGAATGTTTTGTGGAACATTTTTGTGTGTGTGGCAGTTTTAAGT
TATTAGTTTTCAAAATCAGTACTTTTTAATGGAAACAACTTGACCAAAAATCTGTCACAGAATTTTGAGA
CCCATTAAAATACAAGTTTAATGAGAAGTCTGTCTCTGTTAATGCTGAAGTCATTACTAAGTGCTTAGCT
TAGCAAGGTATGTGGATGCCCATTTGTGTTCCAAGGGATTGGACTGTTCATCAGGACCCAGAGCTGAGTT
TCAAGGGCTCAAGAGATGGCTTATTACCTGTGGGTGTCTTGAAGGTTCTGGTTGGGACAAATTAGGAATG
TTTTTGGCAGACATGGTGACTACCCTTCATCTGGGTGAGTTCAGTTGATTTGTCTTGAGCCTTTGGGGTT
TACACAAGTAAATGACATCATACAGTTAGTGTATTGTTAGTGAATATTAATATATGAGGCAGGCTTTGCT
CTAGACATATGTCGACGTCCGGAGCTCTGGCGCGCCATGGCTCTTCCGCTTCCTCGCTCACTGACTCGCT
GCGCTCGGTCGTTCGGCTGCGGCGAGCGGTATCAGCTCACTCAAAGGCGGTAATACGGTTATCCACAGAA
TCAGGGGATAACGCAGGAAAGAACATGTGAGCAAAAGGCCAGCAAAAGGCCAGGAACCGTAAAAAGGCCG
CGTTGCTGGCGTTTTTCCATAGGCTCCGCCCCCCTGACGAGCATCACAAAAATCGACGCTCAAGTCAGAG
GTGGCGAAACCCGACAGGACTATAAAGATACCAGGCGTTTCCCCCTGGAAGCTCCCTCGTGCGCTCTCCT
GTTCCGACCCTGCCGCTTACCGGATACCTGTCCGCCTTTCTCCCTTCGGGAAGCGTGGCGCTTTCTCATA
GCTCACGCTGTAGGTATCTCAGTTCGGTGTAGGTCGTTCGCTCCAAGCTGGGCTGTGTGCACGAACCCCC
CGTTCAGCCCGACCGCTGCGCCTTATCCGGTAACTATCGTCTTGAGTCCAACCCGGTAAGACACGACTTA
TCGCCACTGGCAGCAGCCACTGGTAACAGGATTAGCAGAGCGAGGTATGTAGGCGGTGCTACAGAGTTCT
TGAAGTGGTGGCCTAACTACGGCTACACTAGAAGAACAGTATTTGGTATCTGCGCTCTGCTGAAGCCAGT
TACCTTCGGAAAAAGAGTTGGTAGCTCTTGATCCGGCAAACAAACCACCGCTGGTAGCGGTGGTTTTTTT
GTTTGCAAGCAGCAGATTACGCGCAGAAAAAAAGGATCTCAAGAAGATCCTTTGATCTTTTCTACGGGGT
CTGACGCTCAGTGGAACGAAAACTCACGTTAAGGGATTTTGGTCATGAGATTATCAAAAAGGATCTTCAC
CTAGATCCTTTTAAATTAAAAATGAAGTTTTAAATCAATCTAAAGTATATATGAGTAAACTTGGTCTGAC
AGTTACCAATGCTTAATCAGTGAGGCACCTATCTCAGCGATCTGTCTATTTCGTTCATCCATAGTTGCCT
GACTCCCCGTCGTGTAGATAACTACGATACGGGAGGGCTTACCATCTGGCCCCAGTGCTGCAATGATACC
GCGAGACCCACGCTCACCGGCTCCAGATTTATCAGCAATAAACCAGCCAGCCGGAAGGGCCGAGCGCAGA
AGTGGTCCTGCAACTTTATCCGCCTCCATCCAGTCTATTAATTGTTGCCGGGAAGCTAGAGTAAGTAGTT
CGCCAGTTAATAGTTTGCGCAACGTTGTTGCCATTGCTACAGGCATCGTGGTGTCACGCTCGTCGTTTGG
TATGGCTTCATTCAGCTCCGGTTCCCAACGATCAAGGCGAGTTACATGATCCCCCATGTTGTGCAAAAAA
GCGGTTAGCTCCTTCGGTCCTCCGATCGTTGTCAGAAGTAAGTTGGCCGCAGTGTTATCACTCATGGTTA
TGGCAGCACTGCATAATTCTCTTACTGTCATGCCATCCGTAAGATGCTTTTCTGTGACTGGTGAGTACTC
AACCAAGTCATTCTGAGAATAGTGTATGCGGCGACCGAGTTGCTCTTGCCCGGCGTCAATACGGGATAAT
ACCGCGCCACATAGCAGAACTTTAAAAGTGCTCATCATTGGAAAACGTTCTTCGGGGCGAAAACTCTCAA
GGATCTTACCGCTGTTGAGATCCAGTTCGATGTAACCCACTCGTGCACCCAACTGATCTTCAGCATCTTT
TACTTTCACCAGCGTTTCTGGGTGAGCAAAAACAGGAAGGCAAAATGCCGCAAAAAAGGGAATAAGGGCG
ACACGGAAATGTTGAATACTCATACTCTTCCTTTTTCAATATTATTGAAGCATTTATCAGGGTTATTGTC
TCATGAGCGGATACATATTTGAATGTATTTAGAAAAATAAACAAATAGGGGTTCCGCGCACATTTCCCCG
AAAAGTGCCACCTGCATCTCATCACGGTCACGCATGGCTGCGCCCGCGCAGCGCCCCCCGACCCCCCCCC
GATCCCCGGAACGCCAGCCGCCATCCACCGCCCGCAGCCCCCGGAGCCCGCGGACCCCGACCCCCCGCCG
CTCGCCCGCCGTTGCGCCGCTCTCTGCGGGGGGGCTAGGGGGCCGCGGGGGGAAGGCCACGCCCCCTCCA
CTTTTTCCAGGAATGCGCGGCATGACCCGCCCCCCCCATGACCCGCCAACACCCCCCCGATGCCCCCCGG
GGGTCTTTCCTGGGGGGCCTTTGTCAGGGTTGCCTGTGTCACCCACGGGCCCCTTGGCCACGCTTGCCTG
GGTCACCCCGGAGCCCCGGGTCACGTTTGCCGGGGTCAGCCCTGGGGCGCTTCTTCACGCTCCATTGCCA
TGCAGAATTCCCACATGTGGACACCGGACAGTAGGTCCTCAAATGCTCCTTATTAGGTTGGTTCAATAAT
ATCAATTGTTTGTTACTAGGCAGTGATGTTGTACATCTGGAGGAGATCTCTTGAGCCCATAATCAGGTTA
TTAGGAATAAATACTCTAAGGCTAAAAATGTAGCTTAGTGATAAGAGTGCTTGCCTGGTGTGCTGAGACC
CTCGGTTCCATCTCCACAACCCCATATTCCATTACAAAATACCTTTTCACCGTCCCTAGCATTAAGAAAC
AAAACAACAAAGAAGTTTTTCTTTCTTCTGAGATCCTGCCCGGAGAGGCATTTAAAACTGGCCAGGGCCA
AAAAAAAAAAAAAAAGAAAAAAAAGAAAAGAAAACAGGCTAGGGCCGGCATGGTGGCGCACGCCTTTAAT
CCCAGCACGCAGGAGGCAGAGGCAGGGCGGATCTCTGTGAGTTTGAGGTCAGCCTGGTCTACCTAGTGAG
TTTCAGGGCACCCAGGGCTAAAGAGACTGTCTCAAAAACAAAACAGCCACACAATCAGAACCACAGCAAA
ACGCAGTTATGATCCTTGGAACTGTAGGAATGACAAGCATTTAAATAATAGGACGAGCCATTTTTGAGAA
GCTCTGATTTCACAAGTGTCAGGGATGGGCTCTGGGCGAGTAAGATTGCTAATGCTGGCCTCTAAATGAG
ACCACGTGGAGTTGATTAGATTCTTTTCATGTTCCTCGTGCTCTATCAAATAACTGTACCCAAATACACA
CACACACACACACACACAATGCGCGCACACACAAAATCCTTTTTTAGCTTAAGAAGCCCAGAATCAGAAG
TAAAGCTAACTGTGGGACTTAAGTATTATTCTGAACGGAACTCCCAGGGCGTGAAGCGCGCTTCAGGCTT
CCAGAGAAGCAGCTGGCGCTGGATGGAATGAACCAAGAGGCCAGCACAGGGGCAGATCCGTCGAGCTCTC
GGCCACCGAGCTGAGCCCTTAGGTTCTGGGGCTGGGAAGGGTCCCTAGGATTGTGCACCTCTCCCGCGGG
GGACAAGCAGGGGGATGGCGGGGCTGACGTCGGGAGGTGGCCTCCACGGGAAGGGACACCCGGATCTCGA
CACAGCCTTGGCAGTGGAGTCAGGAAGGGTAGGGACAGATTCTGGACGCCCTCTTGGCCAGCTCCTCACC
GCCCCACCCCCGACTGGAGCCGAGAGTAATTCATACAAAAGGAGGGATCGCCTTCGCCCCTGGGAATCCC
AGGGACCGTCGCTAAATTCTGGCCGGCCTCCCAGCCCGGAACCGCTGTGCCCGCCCAGCGCGGCGGGAGG
AGCCTGCGCCTAGGGCGGATCGCGGGTCGGCGGGAGAGCACAAGCCCACAGTCCCCGGCGGTGGGGGAGG
GGCGCGCTGAGCGGGGGCCCGGGAGCCAGCGCGGGGCAAACTGGGAAAGTGGCGTCGTGTGCTGGCTCCG
CCCTCTTCCCGAGGGTGGGGGAGAACGGTATAAAAGTGCGGTAGTCGCGTTGGACGTTCTTTTTCGCAAC
GGGTTTGCCGTCAGAACGCAGGTGAGTGGCGGGTGTGGCCTCCGCGGGCCCGGGCTCCCTCCTTTGAGCG
GGGTCGGGCCGCCGTGCGGGTGTCGTCGGCCGGGCTTCTCTGCGAGCGTTCCCGCCCTGGATGGCGGGCT
GTGCGGGAGGGCGAGGGGGGGAGGCCTGGCGGCGGCCCCGGAGCCTCGCCTCGTGTCGGGCGTGAGGCCT
AGCGTGGCTTCCGCCCCGCCGCGTGCCACCGCGGCCGCGCTTTGCTGTCTGCCCGGCTGCCCTCGATTGC
CTGCCCGCGGCCCGGGCCAACAAAGGGAGGGCGTGGAGCTGGCTGGTAGGGAGCCCCGTAGTCCGCATGT
CGGGCAGGGAGAGCGGCAGCAGTCGGGGGGGGGACCGGGCCCGCCCGTCCCGCAGCACATGTCCAACGCC
GCCTGGACGGGTAGCGGCCTGTGTCCTGATAAGGCGGCCGGGCGGTGGGTTTTAGATGCCGGGTTCAGGT
GGCCCCGGGTCCCGGCCCGGTCTGGCCAGTACCCCGTAGTGGCTTAGCTCCGAGGAGGGCGAGGCCCGCC
CGCCCGGCACCAGTTGCGTGCGCGGAAAGATGGCCGCTCCCGGGCCCTGTAGCAAGGAGCTCAAAATGGA
GGACGCGGCAGCCCGGCGGAGCGGGGCGGGTGAGTCACCCACACAAAGGAAGAGGGCCTTGCCCCTCGCC
GGCCGCTGCTTCCTGTGACCCCGTGGTGTACCGGCCGCACTTCAGTCACCCCGGGCGCTCTTTCGGAGCA
CCGCTGGCCTCCGCTGGGGGAGGGGATCTGTCTAATGGCGTTGGAGTTTGCTCACATTTGGTGGGTGGAG
ACTGTAGCCAGGCCAGCCTGGCCATGAAAGTAATTCTTGGAATTTGCCCATTTTGAGTTTGGAGCGAAGC
TGATTGACAAAGCTGCTTAGCCGTTCAAAGGTATTCTTCGAACTT
Features (pLannotate 1.2.2; 11 found; start..end, strand, type, name):
     39..2258    +  CDS            ACE2 (fragment): ACE2_HUMAN - Experimental evidence at protein level: Swiss-Prot protein existence level 1. [Isoform 2]: (Microbial infection) Non-functional as a receptor for human coronavirus SARS-CoV-2. From Homo sapiens (Human).
   2265..2292    +  CDS            3xFLAG (fragment): three tandem FLAG® epitope tags
   2298..2318    +  CDS            7xHis: 6xHis affinity tag
   2355..2939    +  misc_feature   IRES2: internal ribosome entry site (IRES) of the encephalomyocarditis virus (EMCV)
   2951..3511    +  CDS            Dhfr: DYR_MOUSE - Experimental evidence at protein level: Swiss-Prot protein existence level 1. Key enzyme in folate metabolism. Contributes to the de novo mitochondrial thymidylate biosynthesis pathway (PubMed:25980602). Catalyzes an essential reaction for de novo glycine and purine synthesis, and for DNA precursor synthesis (PubMed:25980602). Binds its own mRNA. From Mus musculus (Mouse).
   4354..4942    -  rep_origin     ori: high-copy-number ColE1/pMB1/pBR322/pUC origin of replication
   5113..5973    -  CDS            AmpR: β-lactamase; bla; confers resistance to ampicillin, carbenicillin, and related antibiotics
   5974..6078    -  promoter       AmpR promoter: bla
   6860..6889    +  promoter       Act1 promoter (fragment): rice actin promoter
   7939..8100    +  promoter       mEF-1α promoter (fragment): strong constitutive promoter for mouse elongation factor EF-1α
   8926..8953    +  intron         EF-1α intron A (fragment): truncated intron upstream of the start codon of human EF-1α
