[The description below was written by a language model from this plasmid's Addgene catalogue record and pLannotate feature annotations shown in this document.]
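Description:
pTF-ACE2s is a mammalian expression plasmid for producing the soluble extracellular domain of human angiotensin-converting enzyme 2 (ACE2). It is built on the p1.1 backbone, in which expression is driven by the Chinese hamster (CHO) EEF1A1 promoter. Here the upstream and downstream EEF1A1 flanking regions have been truncated. The annotated sequence shows matches to EF-1α promoter and intron A fragments just upstream of the open reading frame, consistent with this arrangement. A short hit to a rice actin promoter is most likely a spurious similarity. In bacteria the plasmid replicates from a high-copy ColE1/pUC-type origin and is selected with ampicillin through the β-lactamase gene.

The ACE2 fragment, about 2.2 kb, was cloned between AbsI and NheI sites. According to the record it carries an N-terminal human tissue plasminogen activator leader, which directs secretion. At the C terminus it is fused to backbone-encoded FLAG and 10xHis tags for detection and metal-affinity purification; the automated annotation picks these up only as partial FLAG and shorter His matches. Downstream, an EMCV IRES links the ACE2 message to mouse dihydrofolate reductase. Both proteins are therefore translated from one bicistronic transcript, and selection for DHFR is coupled to transgene expression. This supports the listed HT/MTX selection, in which cells are grown without hypoxanthine–thymidine and methotrexate can be applied for amplification, typically in DHFR-deficient CHO cells.

The associated publication used soluble ACE2 in a surrogate virus neutralization test that measures antibody blocking of the interaction between ACE2 and the SARS-CoV-2 spike RBD. The catalogue gives a total size of 7,436 bp, whereas the sequenced record is 9,005 nt, and the record does not explain the difference.
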