Addgene plasmid #162786: pTF-ACE2s
Purpose: The extracellular domain of Angiotensin converting enzyme 2 (ACE2) expression
Depositing lab: Ivan Vorobiev. Depositing organization: Federal Research Centre "Fundamentals of Biotechnology" of the Russian Academy of Sciences. Publication: Fast and Accurate Surrogate Virus Neutralization Test Based on Antibody-Mediated Blocking of the Interaction of ACE2 and SARS-CoV-2 Spike Protein RBD. Kolesov DE, Sinegubova MV, Dayanova LK, Dolzhikova IV, Vorobiev II, Orlova NA. Diagnostics (Basel). 2022 Feb 3;12(2). pii: diagnostics12020393. doi: 10.3390/diagnostics12020393. PubMed 35204485.
Backbone
  Vector backbone: p1.1
  Backbone manufacturer: LMBT, LTD
  Backbone size w/o insert (bp): 11914
  Total vector size (bp): 7436
  Modifications to backbone: Truncated EEF1A1 DFR and UFR sequences; FLAG-tag and 10xHis-tag coding sequences added
  Vector type: Mammalian Expression
  Selectable markers: HT/MTX
Growth in bacteria
  Bacterial resistance: Ampicillin, 100 μg/mL
  Growth temperature: 37°C
  Growth strain: DH5alpha
  Copy number: High Copy
Gene/Insert
  Gene/Insert name: Angiotensin-converting enzyme 2 (alt name: ACE-2)
  Species: H. sapiens (human)
  Insert size (bp): 2235
  GenBank ID: NM_021804
  Entrez Gene: ACE2 (a.k.a. ACEH)
  Promoter: CHO EEF1A1 (Translation Elongation Factor 1 Alpha 1)
  Tag / fusion protein: hTPA leader (N terminal on insert); FLAG (C terminal on backbone); 10xHis (C terminal on backbone)
  Cloning method: Restriction Enzyme; 5′ cloning site AbsI (not destroyed); 3′ cloning site NheI (not destroyed)
  Sequencing primers: 5′ SQ-5CH6-F GCCGCTGCTTCCTGTGAC; 3′ IRESA rev aggtttccgggccctcacattg
Resource information
  A portion of this plasmid was derived from a plasmid made by: ACE-2 extracellular domain was obtained using a PCR-product kindly provided by Petr V. Sergiev (Lomonosov Moscow State University, Moscow, Russia)
Terms and licenses: Academic/Nonprofit Terms; Industry Terms: Not Available to Industry
How to cite: pTF-ACE2s was a gift from Ivan Vorobiev (Addgene plasmid # 162786 ; http://n2t.net/addgene:162786 ; RRID:Addgene_162786)
